Addgene plasmid #86894: pET15b-H74A-PvuRts1I
Purpose: express H74A variant PvuRts1I in ER2566 strain
Depositing lab: Matthias Bochtler. Depositing organization: International Institute of Molecular and Cell Biology (IIMCB). Publication: Crystal structure of the 5hmC specific endonuclease PvuRts1I. Kazrani AA, Kowalska M, Czapinska H, Bochtler M. Nucleic Acids Res. 2014 May;42(9):5929-36. doi: 10.1093/nar/gku186. Epub 2014 Mar 14. PubMed 24634440.
Backbone
  Vector backbone: pET15b
  Vector type: Bacterial Expression
Growth in bacteria
  Bacterial resistance: Ampicillin, 100 μg/mL
  Growth temperature: 37°C
  Growth strain: DH5alpha
  Copy number: High Copy
Gene/Insert
  Gene/Insert name: PvuRts1I
  Mutation: W205A
  Entrez Gene: pvuRts1I (a.k.a. ST585_p002, Rts1_063)
  Promoter: T7
  Tag / fusion protein: His (N terminal on insert)
  Cloning method: Restriction Enzyme; 5′ cloning site EcoRI (unknown if destroyed); 3′ cloning site XhoI (unknown if destroyed)
  Sequencing primers: 5′ T7 forward; 3′ T7 reverse
Terms and licenses: Academic/Nonprofit Terms; Industry Terms: Not Available to Industry
How to cite: pET15b-H74A-PvuRts1I was a gift from Matthias Bochtler (Addgene plasmid # 86894 ; http://n2t.net/addgene:86894 ; RRID:Addgene_86894)
