[The description below was written by a language model from this plasmid's Addgene catalogue record and pLannotate feature annotations shown in this document.]
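Description:
pET15b-H74A-PvuRts1I is a bacterial expression plasmid built on the pET15b backbone for producing a point-mutant form of PvuRts1I, the 5-hydroxymethylcytosine-specific restriction endonuclease, in E. coli. The plasmid is propagated through a ColE1/pBR322-type origin accompanied by the bom mobility region and the rop gene, and it is selected with ampicillin through the bla (AmpR) gene and its promoter. The catalogue lists it as high copy, although rop normally acts to hold copy number down. Several short tetracycline-resistance fragments and a tet promoter in the feature table are non-functional remnants of the pBR322 ancestry of the pET backbone.

The insert was placed between EcoRI and XhoI sites and is driven by a T7 promoter followed immediately by a lac operator and the strong T7 gene 10 ribosome binding site, with a T7 terminator downstream. The plasmid's own lacI gene supplies repressor, so transcription stays low until IPTG is added in a host that provides T7 RNA polymerase, such as the ER2566 strain named in the stated purpose. An N-terminal His tag is fused to the protein for affinity purification. The short "capTEV" fragment annotated just after the RBS most likely corresponds to this 6xHis stretch. The PvuRts1I coding region itself is not annotated but would occupy the unlabelled gap between that tag and the terminator.

The record is inconsistent about the mutation: the name and purpose specify H74A, whereas the mutation field lists W205A, so the substitution should be verified from the sequence. The construct belongs to structural and mutational work on this enzyme.
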