Features (pLannotate 1.2.2; 19 found; start..end, strand, type, name):
    138..159     -  protein_bind   CAP binding site: CAP binding activates transcription in the presence of cAMP. E. coli catabolite activator protein
    172..1254    -  CDS            lacI: lac repressor; lacI; The lac repressor binds to the lac operator to inhibit transcription in E. coli. This inhibition can be relieved by adding lactose or isopropyl-β-D-thiogalactopyranoside (IPTG).
   1255..1332    -  promoter       lacI promoter: lacI
   1340..1619    -  CDS            TcR (fragment): tetracycline efflux protein; tet; confers resistance to tetracycline
   1641..1659    +  promoter       T7 promoter: promoter for bacteriophage T7 RNA polymerase
   1660..1684    +  protein_bind   lac operator: The lac repressor binds to the lac operator to inhibit transcription in E. coli. This inhibition can be relieved by adding lactose or isopropyl-β-D-thiogalactopyranoside (IPTG). lac repressor encoded by lacI
   1699..1721    +  RBS            RBS: efficient ribosome binding site from bacteriophage T7 gene 10 (Olins and Rangwala, 1989)
   1733..1750    +  CDS            capTEV™ (fragment): composite tag for in vivo biotinylation, TEV protease cleavage, and 6xHis tagging
   2652..2701    +  CDS            SET1 (fragment): solubility-enhancement tag derived from T7 phage gene 10B
   2709..2756    +  terminator     T7 terminator: transcription terminator for bacteriophage T7 RNA polymerase
   2779..2883    -  CDS            TcR (fragment): tetracycline efflux protein; tet; confers resistance to tetracycline
   2931..2959    -  promoter       tet promoter: E. coli promoter for tetracycline efflux protein gene
   3076..3180    +  promoter       AmpR promoter: bla
   3181..4041    +  CDS            AmpR: β-lactamase; bla; confers resistance to ampicillin, carbenicillin, and related antibiotics
   4212..4800    +  rep_origin     ori: high-copy-number ColE1/pMB1/pBR322/pUC origin of replication
   4986..5125    -  misc_feature   bom: basis of mobility region from pBR322
   5227..5418    -  CDS            rop: Rop protein, which maintains plasmids at low copy number; rop
   5435..5815    +  CDS            YPB1_ECOLX: Protein predicted: Swiss-Prot protein existence level 4. From Escherichia coli.
   6057..123     -  CDS            TcR (fragment) (across the origin): tetracycline efflux protein; tet; confers resistance to tetracycline
>Addgene plasmid #86894 | pET15b-H74A-PvuRts1I | addgene full sequence | sequence record 173052 | Addgene NGS Result
GCCGGCACCTGTCCTACGAGTTGCATGATAAAGAAGACAGTCATAAGTGCGGCGACGATAGTCATGCCCC
GCGCCCACCGGAAGGAGCTGACTGGGTTGAAGGCTCTCAAGGGCATCGGTCGAGATCCCGGTGCCTAATG
AGTGAGCTAACTTACATTAATTGCGTTGCGCTCACTGCCCGCTTTCCAGTCGGGAAACCTGTCGTGCCAG
CTGCATTAATGAATCGGCCAACGCGCGGGGAGAGGCGGTTTGCGTATTGGGCGCCAGGGTGGTTTTTCTT
TTCACCAGTGAGACGGGCAACAGCTGATTGCCCTTCACCGCCTGGCCCTGAGAGAGTTGCAGCAAGCGGT
CCACGCTGGTTTGCCCCAGCAGGCGAAAATCCTGTTTGATGGTGGTTAACGGCGGGATATAACATGAGCT
GTCTTCGGTATCGTCGTATCCCACTACCGAGATATCCGCACCAACGCGCAGCCCGGACTCGGTAATGGCG
CGCATTGCGCCCAGCGCCATCTGATCGTTGGCAACCAGCATCGCAGTGGGAACGATGCCCTCATTCAGCA
TTTGCATGGTTTGTTGAAAACCGGACATGGCACTCCAGTCGCCTTCCCGTTCCGCTATCGGCTGAATTTG
ATTGCGAGTGAGATATTTATGCCAGCCAGCCAGACGCAGACGCGCCGAGACAGAACTTAATGGGCCCGCT
AACAGCGCGATTTGCTGGTGACCCAATGCGACCAGATGCTCCACGCCCAGTCGCGTACCGTCTTCATGGG
AGAAAATAATACTGTTGATGGGTGTCTGGTCAGAGACATCAAGAAATAACGCCGGAACATTAGTGCAGGC
AGCTTCCACAGCAATGGCATCCTGGTCATCCAGCGGATAGTTAATGATCAGCCCACTGACGCGTTGCGCG
AGAAGATTGTGCACCGCCGCTTTACAGGCTTCGACGCCGCTTCGTTCTACCATCGACACCACCACGCTGG
CACCCAGTTGATCGGCGCGAGATTTAATCGCCGCGACAATTTGCGACGGCGCGTGCAGGGCCAGACTGGA
GGTGGCAACGCCAATCAGCAACGACTGTTTGCCCGCCAGTTGTTGTGCCACGCGGTTGGGAATGTAATTC
AGCTCCGCCATCGCCGCTTCCACTTTTTCCCGCGTTTTCGCAGAAACGTGGCTGGCCTGGTTCACCACGC
GGGAAACGGTCTGATAAGAGACACCGGCATACTCTGCGACATCGTATAACGTTACTGGTTTCACATTCAC
CACCCTGAATTGACTCTCTTCCGGGCGCTATCATGCCATACCGCGAAAGGTTTTGCGCCATTCGATGGTG
TCCGGGATCTCGACGCTCTCCCTTATGCGACTCCTGCATTAGGAAGCAGCCCAGTAGTAGGTTGAGGCCG
TTGAGCACCGCCGCCGCAAGGAATGGTGCATGCAAGGAGATGGCGCCCAACAGTCCCCCGGCCACGGGGC
CTGCCACCATACCCACGCCGAAACAAGCGCTCATGAGCCCGAAGTGGCGAGCCCGATCTTCCCCATCGGT
GATGTCGGCGATATAGGCGCCAGCAACCGCACCTGTGGCGCCGGTGATGCCGGCCACGATGCGTCCGGCG
TAGAGGATCGAGATCTCGATCCCGCGAAATTAATACGACTCACTATAGGGGAATTGTGAGCGGATAACAA
TTCCCCTCTAGAAATAATTTTGTTTAACTTTAAGAAGGAGATATACCATGGGGCATCATCATCATCATCA
CGAATTCATGTCCAAAACCGACTATATCCTGCGCGCTCTGAGTAAAATCTCCCACAAACGCTGGGAACAC
TATATTATCAACCGTGTCGTCCATACACTGGATGACCCTGATATCGAGTTCGTCTGTCAGCAGTGTATCC
GTAAAGAAGGCCATCTGGGCAAAATCTATCTGGCGGATCTGCTGTTTCCTCAGCTGAACCTGTATCTGGA
AATCGACGAGGCACACGCTGATTCTAACGATGCTCGTAAAGCCGATGCTGTTCGCCGTCTGGATATTGTT
GAAGCCACCGGGTTTCAGGAAGAGCGTATTCCGGCGTCTAACATTACCCTGTCCGAGGTGAATAAACTGG
TGGATGAGTTTGTCCGCCTGGTGAAAGACAAAAAAGAGGAGCTGGAGAACCAGGGACTGTTTTTTCGTTG
GGACTATGACGAGCGTTATAGCGCTAAAAAACACATCAACACCGGTTATATGGCAGTTGGGCCGAATAGC
GTATTCCGTTATCACCGTGACGCGCTGCAATGCTTTGGTTATCGCCGTGAAGGCCATCATCAAAGTGGTG
GTTGGGCTCTGCCGGCTGAAGTTGCTCAGTCAATCGGTCTGACGGGTCGTGTTATGGTCTGGTTTCCTCG
CCTGTATGAAGCTGGAGAGTGGAAAAATGCCCTGAGTGCCGACGGTAACAAAATCACGGAACAGAGTCTG
AATGCTACCCGTAACTATCAAGAAACGTGGGATTATCGTATTGTCATGGCCCATTCTCGTGACGAGCTGA
ATCGTACCCTGTATCGCTTTCTGGGCGTGTTTGCCATCGATGTGGATAAAAGCAGCGACGAAGTGAAAGT
GTTTAGCCGTGTGTATTCCCGTGTGAACGTGTATCGTAGCCAGAACTGACTCGAGGATCCGGCTGCTAAC
AAAGCCCGAAAGGAAGCTGAGTTGGCTGCTGCCACCGCTGAGCAATAACTAGCATAACCCCTTGGGGCCT
CTAAACGGGTCTTGAGGGGTTTTTTGCTGAAAGGAGGAACTATATCCGGATATCCCGCAAGAGGCCCGGC
AGTACCGGCATAACCAAGCCTATGCCTACAGCATCCAGGGTGACGGTGCCGAGGATGACGATGAGCGCAT
TGTTAGATTTCATACACGGTGCCTGACTGCGTTAGCAATTTAACTGTGATAAACTACCGCATTAAAGCTT
ATCGATGATAAGCTGTCAAACATGAGAATTAATTCTTGAAGACGAAAGGGCCTCGTGATACGCCTATTTT
TATAGGTTAATGTCATGATAATAATGGTTTCTTAGACGTCAGGTGGCACTTTTCGGGGAAATGTGCGCGG
AACCCCTATTTGTTTATTTTTCTAAATACATTCAAATATGTATCCGCTCATGAGACAATAACCCTGATAA
ATGCTTCAATAATATTGAAAAAGGAAGAGTATGAGTATTCAACATTTCCGTGTCGCCCTTATTCCCTTTT
TTGCGGCATTTTGCCTTCCTGTTTTTGCTCACCCAGAAACGCTGGTGAAAGTAAAAGATGCTGAAGATCA
GTTGGGTGCACGAGTGGGTTACATCGAACTGGATCTCAACAGCGGTAAGATCCTTGAGAGTTTTCGCCCC
GAAGAACGTTTTCCAATGATGAGCACTTTTAAAGTTCTGCTATGTGGCGCGGTATTATCCCGTGTTGACG
CCGGGCAAGAGCAACTCGGTCGCCGCATACACTATTCTCAGAATGACTTGGTTGAGTACTCACCAGTCAC
AGAAAAGCATCTTACGGATGGCATGACAGTAAGAGAATTATGCAGTGCTGCCATAACCATGAGTGATAAC
ACTGCGGCCAACTTACTTCTGACAACGATCGGAGGACCGAAGGAGCTAACCGCTTTTTTGCACAACATGG
GGGATCATGTAACTCGCCTTGATCGTTGGGAACCGGAGCTGAATGAAGCCATACCAAACGACGAGCGTGA
CACCACGATGCCTGCAGCAATGGCAACAACGTTGCGCAAACTATTAACTGGCGAACTACTTACTCTAGCT
TCCCGGCAACAATTAATAGACTGGATGGAGGCGGATAAAGTTGCAGGACCACTTCTGCGCTCGGCCCTTC
CGGCTGGCTGGTTTATTGCTGATAAATCTGGAGCCGGTGAGCGTGGGTCTCGCGGTATCATTGCAGCACT
GGGGCCAGATGGTAAGCCCTCCCGTATCGTAGTTATCTACACGACGGGGAGTCAGGCAACTATGGATGAA
CGAAATAGACAGATCGCTGAGATAGGTGCCTCACTGATTAAGCATTGGTAACTGTCAGACCAAGTTTACT
CATATATACTTTAGATTGATTTAAAACTTCATTTTTAATTTAAAAGGATCTAGGTGAAGATCCTTTTTGA
TAATCTCATGACCAAAATCCCTTAACGTGAGTTTTCGTTCCACTGAGCGTCAGACCCCGTAGAAAAGATC
AAAGGATCTTCTTGAGATCCTTTTTTTCTGCGCGTAATCTGCTGCTTGCAAACAAAAAAACCACCGCTAC
CAGCGGTGGTTTGTTTGCCGGATCAAGAGCTACCAACTCTTTTTCCGAAGGTAACTGGCTTCAGCAGAGC
GCAGATACCAAATACTGTCCTTCTAGTGTAGCCGTAGTTAGGCCACCACTTCAAGAACTCTGTAGCACCG
CCTACATACCTCGCTCTGCTAATCCTGTTACCAGTGGCTGCTGCCAGTGGCGATAAGTCGTGTCTTACCG
GGTTGGACTCAAGACGATAGTTACCGGATAAGGCGCAGCGGTCGGGCTGAACGGGGGGTTCGTGCACACA
GCCCAGCTTGGAGCGAACGACCTACACCGAACTGAGATACCTACAGCGTGAGCTATGAGAAAGCGCCACG
CTTCCCGAAGGGAGAAAGGCGGACAGGTATCCGGTAAGCGGCAGGGTCGGAACAGGAGAGCGCACGAGGG
AGCTTCCAGGGGGAAACGCCTGGTATCTTTATAGTCCTGTCGGGTTTCGCCACCTCTGACTTGAGCGTCG
ATTTTTGTGATGCTCGTCAGGGGGGCGGAGCCTATGGAAAAACGCCAGCAACGCGGCCTTTTTACGGTTC
CTGGCCTTTTGCTGGCCTTTTGCTCACATGTTCTTTCCTGCGTTATCCCCTGATTCTGTGGATAACCGTA
TTACCGCCTTTGAGTGAGCTGATACCGCTCGCCGCAGCCGAACGACCGAGCGCAGCGAGTCAGTGAGCGA
GGAAGCGGAAGAGCGCCTGATGCGGTATTTTCTCCTTACGCATCTGTGCGGTATTTCACACCGCAATGGT
GCACTCTCAGTACAATCTGCTCTGATGCCGCATAGTTAAGCCAGTATACACTCCGCTATCGCTACGTGAC
TGGGTCATGGCTGCGCCCCGACACCCGCCAACACCCGCTGACGCGCCCTGACGGGCTTGTCTGCTCCCGG
CATCCGCTTACAGACAAGCTGTGACCGTCTCCGGGAGCTGCATGTGTCAGAGGTTTTCACCGTCATCACC
GAAACGCGCGAGGCAGCTGCGGTAAAGCTCATCAGCGTGGTCGTGAAGCGATTCACAGATGTCTGCCTGT
TCATCCGCGTCCAGCTCGTTGAGTTTCTCCAGAAGCGTTAATGTCTGGCTTCTGATAAAGCGGGCCATGT
TAAGGGCGGTTTTTTCCTGTTTGGTCACTGATGCCTCCGTGTAAGGGGGATTTCTGTTCATGGGGGTAAT
GATACCGATGAAACGAGAGAGGATGCTCACGATACGGGTTACTGATGATGAACATGCCCGGTTACTGGAA
CGTTGTGAGGGTAAACAACTGGCGGTATGGATGCGGCGGGACCAGAGAAAAATCACTCAGGGTCAATGCC
AGCGCTTCGTTAATACAGATGTAGGTGTTCCACAGGGTAGCCAGCAGCATCCTGCGATGCAGATCCGGAA
CATAATGGTGCAGGGCGCTGACTTCCGCGTTTCCAGACTTTACGAAACACGGAAACCGAAGACCATTCAT
GTTGTTGCTCAGGTCGCAGACGTTTTGCAGCAGCAGTCGCTTCACGTTCGCTCGCGTATCGGTGATTCAT
TCTGCTAACCAGTAAGGCAACCCCGCCAGCCTAGCCGGGTCCTCAACGACAGGAGCACGATCATGCGCAC
CCGTGGCCAGGACCCAACGCTGCCCGAGATGCGCCGCGTGCGGCTGCTGGAGATGGCGGACGCGATGGAT
ATGTTCTGCCAAGGGTTGGTTTGCGCATTCACAGTTCTCCGCAAGAATTGATTGGCTCCAATTCTTGGAG
TGGTGAATCCGTTAGCGAGGTGCCGCCGGCTTCCATTCAGGTCGAGGTGGCCCGGCTCCATGCACCGCGA
CGCAACGCGGGGAGGCAGACAAGGTATAGGGCGGCGCCTACAATCCATGCCAACCCGTTCCATGTGCTCG
CCGAGGCGGCATAAATCGCCGTGACGATCAGCGGTCCAATGATCGAAGTTAGGCTGGTAAGAGCCGCGAG
CGATCCTTGAAGCTGTCCCTGATGGTCGTCATCTACCTGCCTGGACAGCATGGCCTGCAACGCGGGCATC
CCGATGCCGCCGGAAGCGAGAAGAATCATAATGGGGAAGGCCATCCAGCCTCGCGTCGCGAACGCCAGCA
AGACGTAGCCCAGCGCGTCGGCCGCCATGCCGGCGATAATGGCCTGCTTCTCGCCGAAACGTTTGGTGGC
GGGACCAGTGACGAAGGCTTGAGCGAGGGCGTGCAAGATTCCGAATACCGCAAGCGACAGGCCGATCATC
GTCGCGCTCCAGCGAAAGCGGTCCTCGCCGAAAATGACCCAGAGCGCT
